>Addgene plasmid #135276 | pHAGE-CMV-Flag-CDK13_IDG-K | depositor full sequence | sequence record 260378 | Full Sequence
TAGTTGGAAGGGCTAATTCACTCCCAAAGAAGACAAGATATCCTTGATCTGTGGATCTACCACACACAAG
GCTACTTCCCTGATTAGCAGAACTACACACCAGGGCCAGGGGTCAGATATCCACTGACCTTTGGATGGTG
CTACAAGCTAGTACCAGTTGAGCCAGATAAGGTAGAAGAGGCCAATAAAGGAGAGAACACCAGCTTGTTA
CACCCTGTGAGCCTGCATGGGATGGATGACCCGGAGAGAGAAGTGTTAGAGTGGAGGTTTGACAGCCGCC
TAGCATTTCATCACGTGGCCCGAGAGCTGCATCCGGAGTACTTCAAGAACTGCTGATATCGAGCTTGCTA
CAAGGGACTTTCCGCTGGGGACTTTCCAGGGAGGCGTGGCCTGGGCGGGACTGGGGAGTGGCGAGCCCTC
AGATCCTGCATATAAGCAGCTGCTTTTTGCCTGTACTGGGTCTCTCTGGTTAGACCAGATCTGAGCCTGG
GAGCTCTCTGGCTAACTAGGGAACCCACTGCTTAAGCCTCAATAAAGCTTGCCTTGAGTGCTTCAAGTAG
TGTGTGCCCGTCTGTTGTGTGACTCTGGTAACTAGAGATCCCTCAGACCCTTTTAGTCAGTGTGGAAAAT
CTCTAGCAGTGGCGCCCGAACAGGGACTTGAAAGCGAAAGGGAAACCAGAGGAGCTCTCTCGACGCAGGA
CTCGGCTTGCTGAAGCGCGCACGGCAAGAGGCGAGGGGCGGCGACTGGTGAGTACGCCAAAAATTTTGAC
TAGCGGAGGCTAGAAGGAGAGAGATGGGTGCGAGAGCGTCAGTATTAAGCGGGGGAGAATTAGATCGCGA
TGGGAAAAAATTCGGTTAAGGCCAGGGGGAAAGAAAAAATATAAATTAAAACATATAGTATGGGCAAGCA
GGGAGCTAGAACGATTCGCAGTTAATCCTGGCCTGTTAGAAACATCAGAAGGCTGTAGACAAATACTGGG
ACAGCTACAACCATCCCTTCAGACAGGATCAGAAGAACTTAGATCATTATATAATACAGTAGCAACCCTC
TATTGTGTGCATCAAAGGATAGAGATAAAAGACACCAAGGAAGCTTTAGACAAGATAGAGGAAGAGCAAA
ACAAAAGTAAGACCACCGCACAGCAAGCGGCCGGCCGCTGATCTTCAGACCTGGAGGAGGAGATATGAGG
GACAATTGGAGAAGTGAATTATATAAATATAAAGTAGTAAAAATTGAACCATTAGGAGTAGCACCCACCA
AGGCAAAGAGAAGAGTGGTGCAGAGAGAAAAAAGAGCAGTGGGAATAGGAGCTTTGTTCCTTGGGTTCTT
GGGAGCAGCAGGAAGCACTATGGGCGCAGCGTCAATGACGCTGACGGTACAGGCCAGACAATTATTGTCT
GGTATAGTGCAGCAGCAGAACAATTTGCTGAGGGCTATTGAGGCGCAACAGCATCTGTTGCAACTCACAG
TCTGGGGCATCAAGCAGCTCCAGGCAAGAATCCTGGCTGTGGAAAGATACCTAAAGGATCAACAGCTCCT
GGGGATTTGGGGTTGCTCTGGAAAACTCATTTGCACCACTGCTGTGCCTTGGAATGCTAGTTGGAGTAAT
AAATCTCTGGAACAGATTTGGAATCACACGACCTGGATGGAGTGGGACAGAGAAATTAACAATTACACAA
GCTTAATACACTCCTTAATTGAAGAATCGCAAAACCAGCAAGAAAAGAATGAACAAGAATTATTGGAATT
AGATAAATGGGCAAGTTTGTGGAATTGGTTTAACATAACAAATTGGCTGTGGTATATAAAATTATTCATA
ATGATAGTAGGAGGCTTGGTAGGTTTAAGAATAGTTTTTGCTGTACTTTCTATAGTGAATAGAGTTAGGC
AGGGATATTCACCATTATCGTTTCAGACCCACCTCCCAACCCCGAGGGGACCCGACAGGCCCGAAGGAAT
AGAAGAAGAAGGTGGAGAGAGAGACAGAGACAGATCCATTCGATTAGTGAACGGATCTCGACGGTATCGC
CGAATTCACAAATGGCAGTATTCATCCACAATTTTAAAAGAAAAGGGGGGATTGGGGGGTACAGTGCAGG
GGAAAGAATAGTAGACATAATAGCAACAGACATACAAACTAAAGAATTACAAAAACAAATTACAAAAATT
CAAAATTTTCGGGTTTATTACAGGGACAGCAGAGATCCAGTTTGGACTAGTGGAGTTCCGCGTTACATAA
CTTACGGTAAATGGCCCGCCTGGCTGACCGCCCAACGACCCCCGCCCATTGACGTCAATAATGACGTATG
TTCCCATAGTAACGCCAATAGGGACTTTCCATTGACGTCAATGGGTGGAGTATTTACGGTAAACTGCCCA
CTTGGCAGTACATCAAGTGTATCATATGCCAAGTACGCCCCCTATTGACGTCAATGACGGTAAATGGCCC
GCCTGGCATTATGCCCAGTACATGACCTTATGGGACTTTCCTACTTGGCAGTACATCTACGTATTAGTCA
TCGCTATTACCATGGTGATGCGGTTTTGGCAGTACATCAATGGGCGTGGATAGCGGTTTGACTCACGGGG
ATTTCCAAGTCTCCACCCCATTGACGTCAATGGGAGTTTGTTTTGGCACCAAAATCAACGGGACTTTCCA
AAATGTCGTAACAACTCCGCCCCATTGACGCAAATGGGCGGTAGGCGTGTACGGTGGGAGGTCTATATAA
GCAGAGCTCGTTTAGTGAACCGTCAGATCGCCTGGAGACGCCATCCACGCTGTTTTGACCTCCATAGAAG
ACACCGGCGGCCGTACCGGTCAGCTCGAGGCCACCATGGACTACAAGGACGACGACGACAAGGGCGGATC
AACAAGTTTGTACAAAAAAGCAGAAGGGCCGTCAAGGCCCACCATGCCGAGCAGCTCGGACACGGCGCTG
GGGGGAGGCGGGGGCCTGAGCTGGGCGGAGAAGAAGTTGGAGGAACGCCGCAAGCGGAGGCGATTCCTGT
CCCCTCAGCAGCCGCCGCTGCTGTTGCCGCTCCTGCAGCCGCAGCTCCTGCAACCGCCGCCGCCCCCGCC
GCCTCTGCTCTTCCTGGCTGCTCCCGGCACGGCCGCCGCCGCAGCCGCCGCCGCCGCGGCCTCCTCCTCT
TGCTTCAGCCCGGGCCCCCCTCTGGAGGTCAAGCGGCTGGCGAGAGGCAAGAGGCGCGCAGGAGGGCGGC
AGAAGCGGCGTCGCGGGCCCCGCGCCGGGCAGGAGGCGGAGAAGCGTCGGGTCTTCTCGCTGCCCCAGCC
GCAGCAGGACGGCGGTGGCGGTGCTAGTAGCGGCGGGGGTGTGACCCCGCTGGTGGAATACGAGGATGTG
AGCTCCCAGTCCGAGCAGGGGCTGCTGCTGGGGGGGGCCAGCGCGGCAACGGCGGCGACGGCTGCCGGGG
GAACGGGGGGCAGCGGCGGGAGTCCGGCCTCCTCCTCCGGCACCCAGCGGCGCGGGGAGGGGTCGGAGCG
CAGGCCCCGCCGGGACCGCCGCAGCAGCAGTGGCCGCAGCAAGGAGCGCCACCGCGAGCACCGGCGGCGG
GATGGGCAGCGCGGTGGCAGCGAGGCCTCCAAGTCCCGCAGCCGCCACAGCCACAGCGGCGAGGAACGGG
CCGAGGTCGCCAAGAGCGGCAGCAGCAGCAGCAGCGGCGGCCGCCGGAAAAGCGCTTCGGCCACATCCAG
CAGCAGTAGCAGCCGCAAGGACCGGGACTCGAAGGCCCACCGCAGCCGGACTAAGTCGTCCAAGGAGCCG
CCTTCGGCCTACAAGGAACCGCCCAAGGCCTACCGGGAGGACAAGACCGAGCCTAAGGCCTACAGGCGGC
GGCGGTCCCTCAGCCCACTGGGAGGCCGGGACGACAGCCCGGTGTCCCACAGGGCCTCTCAGAGCCTGAG
GAGCCGCAAGTCCCCCAGCCCGGCAGGAGGTGGCAGCAGCCCCTATTCTCGGCGGCTGCCGCGCTCCCCG
AGCCCCTACAGTCGCCGCCGCTCCCCCAGCTACAGCCGCCACAGCTCCTACGAGCGGGGCGGCGACGTGT
CCCCTAGTCCCTACAGCAGCAGCAGCTGGCGCCGCTCTCGCAGTCCCTACAGCCCTGTGCTCAGACGGTC
TGGAAAATCCCGAAGCAGAAGCCCGTATTCATCTAGGCATTCAAGATCTCGTAGCAGGCACAGATTGTCT
AGATCCAGAAGTCGTCATTCTAGTATTTCTCCTAGCACACTAACTCTGAAGAGTAGCCTGGCAGCTGAAT
TGAACAAGAATAAAAAAGCACGAGCAGCAGAGGCAGCAAGAGCCGCAGAAGCAGCGAAAGCTGCAGAAGC
AACTAAGGCTGCTGAGGCTGCTGCCAAGGCTGCAAAAGCTTCAAACACTTCTACACCTACCAAGGGGAAC
ACGGAAACTAGTGCCAGTGCATCACAAACAAACCATGTGAAGGATGTGAAGAAAATTAAAATTGAACATG
CACCTTCTCCCTCAAGTGGTGGAACTTTAAAAAATGACAAAGCAAAAACAAAGCCACCTCTTCAGGTAAC
GAAGGTGGAAAATAATTTGATTGTAGATAAAGCCACCAAGAAAGCAGTCATAGTTGGAAAGGAGAGTAAA
TCTGCTGCTACAAAGGAGGAATCAGTATCTCTTAAAGAGAAAACCAAACCACTTACACCAAGCATAGGAG
CCAAGGAGAAGGAGCAACATGTAGCTTTAGTCACCTCTACATTACCACCGTTACCTTTGCCTCCCATGCT
GCCTGAAGATAAAGAAGCTGATAGCTTACGAGGAAATATTTCAGTAAAAGCAGTTAAAAAAGAAGTAGAA
AAGAAACTCCGATGTCTTCTTGCTGATTTACCGCTGCCCCCTGAGCTACCAGGAGGAGATGATCTTTCAA
AGAGTCCAGAGGAAAAGAAAACAGCAACACAGTTACATAGTAAAAGGAGGCCTAAAATATGTGGGCCTCG
CTATGGTGAAACCAAAGAAAAAGATATTGACTGGGGAAAACGCTGCGTGGATAAATTTGATATCATCGGA
ATTATTGGAGAAGGTACTTACGGACAAGTTTACAAAGCCAGGGATAAAGACACTGGAGAAATGGTAGCCT
TAAAAAAAGTACGTCTGGATAATGAAAAGGAAGGCTTTCCAATTACAGCAATTCGAGAAATTAAAATTCT
CCGGCAGCTTACCCATCAGAGTATTATCAATATGAAGGAAATAGTGACTGATAAAGAAGATGCTTTGGAT
TTCAAGAAGGACAAAGGTGCATTTTATCTGGTGTTTGAATATATGGACCATGATCTGATGGGACTACTGG
AATCAGGCTTGGTTCATTTTAATGAAAATCACATAAAGTCATTTATGAGACAGCTCATGGAGGGTCTGGA
TTATTGTCATAAGAAGAACTTTTTGCATAGAGATATTAAATGTTCCAATATCCTTCTAAATAATAGAGGG
CAGATAAAACTTGCAGACTTTGGACTTGCTCGATTGTATAGCTCAGAAGAAAGTCGGCCGTATACTAACA
AGGTAATTACTTTATGGTACCGTCCACCTGAACTGCTACTGGGAGAAGAACGATACACACCAGCCATTGA
TGTATGGAGCTGTGGCTGTATCCTTGGCGAACTCTTCACTAAAAAACCTATATTTCAAGCAAATCAGGAA
CTTGCACAACTAGAATTAATAAGCCGAATATGTGGGAGTCCATGTCCTGCAGTGTGGCCTGATGTAATCA
AACTACCATATTTCAACACCATGAAACCAAAGAAGCAATATCGTCGAAAGTTAAGAGAAGAATTTGTTTT
TATTCCTGCAGCTGCGCTAGACTTATTTGATTACATGCTTGCCTTGGATCCTAGTAAGCGCTGCACTGCT
GAACAGGCTCTTCAGTGCGAGTTCCTCCGAGATGTGGAACCCTCAAAAATGCCTCCACCAGATCTCCCTT
TATGGCAAGATTGTCATGAGTTATGGAGTAAAAAGCGAAGAAGACAGAAGCAGATGGGCATGACTGATGA
TGTTTCCACAATTAAAGCCCCCAGGAAGGACTTGTCTCTGGGCTTGGATGACAGCAGAACCAACACACCC
CAGGGTGTGCTGCCATCTTCACAGCTGAAATCTCAGGGCAGCTCAAATGTGGCACCTGTAAAAACAGGCC
CTGGACAGCACTTAAACCACAGTGAATTGGCAATTCTACTAAACCTACTACAATCTAAAACAAGTGTTAA
TATGGCTGATTTTGTCCAAGTGTTGAACATTAAGGTAAACTCTGAGACTCAACAGCAGCTAAATAAAATA
AACCTTCCTGCTGGAATTTTGGCAACAGGTGAAAAACAGACAGATCCATCAACACCACAACAGGAGTCTT
CGAAACCGTTGGGAGGAATTCAGCCTTCTTCTCAGACCATCCAGCCTAAAGTGGAGACTGATGCTGCCCA
GGCGGCTGTGCAGAGTGCATTTGCAGTTCTGTTGACTCAGTTAATAAAGGCTCAGCAGTCAAAGCAGAAA
GATGTGCTACTAGAAGAGAGGGAAAATGGATCGGGACATGAAGCGTCATTACAACTCAGGCCACCTCCAG
AACCTAGCACTCCGGTGTCGGGACAAGATGACCTCATCCAGCATCAAGATATGAGGATCTTGGAGCTAAC
GCCAGAACCAGACCGGCCTCGAATTCTGCCTCCTGACCAACGACCTCCCGAGCCTCCTGAACCACCACCA
GTCACTGAGGAAGATCTAGATTATCGGACAGAAAACCAGCATGTACCCACCACCAGTTCTTCATTAACTG
ACCCTCATGCCGGAGTGAAGGCAGCCCTGTTACAGCTGCTTGCTCAGCATCAGCCCCAGGATGACCCCAA
AAGAGAAGGTGGGATTGATTATCAAGCAGGAGACACTTACGTGTCCACTTCAGACTACAAGGACAACTTT
GGATCCTCTTCTTTCTCTTCTGCTCCTTATGTTAGCAATGATGGTCTAGGAAGCAGTTCTGCTCCACCAC
TAGAACGACGTAGTTTCATTGGAAATTCAGATATTCAGTCTTTGGATAACTACAGTACTGCTTCATCTCA
TTCTGGTGGTCCACCTCAGCCTTCTGCCTTTTCTGAGTCATTTCCCAGTTCAGTAGCTGGATATGGAGAC
ATTTACCTCAATGCTGGTCCCATGTTGTTTAGTGGAGACAAGGACCATAGATTTGAATATAGCCATGGTC
CTATTGCAGTCCTGGCAAACAGCAGTGACCCTTCCACGGGGCCAGAGAGTACTCATCCTTTGCCAGCAAA
GATGCACAACTATAACTATGGTGGTAACTTACAGGAAAATCCGAGTGGCCCCAGCCTCATGCATGGACAG
ACCTGGACTTCTCCTGCCCAAGGACCTGGATATTCACAAGGATACAGGGGACATATTAGCACATCAACTG
GCAGAGGCAGAGGCAGAGGGTTACCATACTAGGGCCTCATGGGCCCAGCTTTCTTGTACAAAGTGGTTGA
TTAAGATCCACTAGTAACGGCCGCCAGTGTGCTGGAATTAATTCGCTGTCTGCGAGGGCCAGCTGTTGGG
GTGAGTACTCCCTCTCAAAAGCGGGCATGACTTCTGCGCTAAGATTGTCAGTTTCCAAAAACGAGGAGGA
TTTGATATTCACCTGGCCCGCGGTGATGCCTTTGAGGGTGGCCGCGTCCATCTGGTCAGAAAAGACAATC
TTTTTGTTGTCAAGCTTGAGGTGTGGCAGGCTTGAGATCTGGCCATACACTTGAGTGACAATGACATCCA
CTTTGCCTTTCTCTCCACAGGTGTCCACTCCCAGGTCCAACTGCAGGTCGAGCATGCATCTAGGGCGGCC
AATTCCGCCCCTCTCCCTCCCCCCCCCCTAACGTTACTGGCCGAAGCCGCTTGGAATAAGGCCGGTGTGC
GTTTGTCTATATGTGATTTTCCACCATATTGCCGTCTTTTGGCAATGTGAGGGCCCGGAAACCTGGCCCT
GTCTTCTTGACGAGCATTCCTAGGGGTCTTTCCCCTCTCGCCAAAGGAATGCAAGGTCTGTTGAATGTCG
TGAAGGAAGCAGTTCCTCTGGAAGCTTCTTGAAGACAAACAACGTCTGTAGCGACCCTTTGCAGGCAGCG
GAACCCCCCACCTGGCGACAGGTGCCTCTGCGGCCAAAAGCCACGTGTATAAGATACACCTGCAAAGGCG
GCACAACCCCAGTGCCACGTTGTGAGTTGGATAGTTGTGGAAAGAGTCAAATGGCTCTCCTCAAGCGTAT
TCAACAAGGGGCTGAAGGATGCCCAGAAGGTACCCCATTGTATGGGATCTGATCTGGGGCCTCGGTGCAC
ATGCTTTACATGTGTTTAGTCGAGGTTAAAAAAACGTCTAGGCCCCCCGAACCACGGGGACGTGGTTTTC
CTTTGAAAAACACGATGATAAGCTTGCCACAACCCACAAGGAGACGACCTTCCATGACCGAGTACAAGCC
CACGGTGCGCCTCGCCACCCGCGACGACGTCCCCCGGGCCGTACGCACCCTCGCCGCCGCGTTCGCCGAC
TACCCCGCCACGCGCCACACCGTCGACCCGGACCGCCACATCGAGCGGGTCACCGAGCTGCAAGAACTCT
TCCTCACGCGCGTCGGGCTCGACATCGGCAAGGTGTGGGTCGCGGACGACGGCGCCGCGGTGGCGGTCTG
GACCACGCCGGAGAGCGTCGAAGCGGGGGCGGTGTTCGCCGAGATCGGCCCGCGCATGGCCGAGTTGAGC
GGTTCCCGGCTGGCCGCGCAGCAACAGATGGAAGGCCTCCTGGCGCCGCACCGGCCCAAGGAGCCCGCGT
GGTTCCTGGCCACCGTCGGCGTCTCGCCCGACCACCAGGGCAAGGGTCTGGGCAGCGCCGTCGTGCTCCC
CGGAGTGGAGGCGGCCGAGCGCGCCGGGGTGCCCGCCTTCCTGGAGACCTCCGCGCCCCGCAACCTCCCC
TTCTACGAGCGGCTCGGCTTCACCGTCACCGCCGACGTCGAGTGCCCGAAGGACCGCGCGACCTGGTGCA
TGACCCGCAAGCCCGGTGCCTGATATCGATAGATCCTAATCAACCTCTGGATTACAAAATTTGTGAAAGA
TTGACTGGTATTCTTAACTATGTTGCTCCTTTTACGCTATGTGGATACGCTGCTTTAATGCCTTTGTATC
ATGCTATTGCTTCCCGTATGGCTTTCATTTTCTCCTCCTTGTATAAATCCTGGTTGCTGTCTCTTTATGA
GGAGTTGTGGCCCGTTGTCAGGCAACGTGGCGTGGTGTGCACTGTGTTTGCTGACGCAACCCCCACTGGT
TGGGGCATTGCCACCACCTGTCAGCTCCTTTCCGGGACTTTCGCTTTCCCCCTCCCTATTGCCACGGCGG
AACTCATCGCCGCCTGCCTTGCCCGCTGCTGGACAGGGGCTCGGCTGTTGGGCACTGACAATTCCGTGGT
GTTGTCGGGGAAATCATCGTCCTTTCCTTGGCTGCTCGCCTGTGTTGCCACCTGGATTCTGCGCGGGACG
TCCTTCTGCTACGTCCCTTCGGCCCTCAATCCAGCGGACCTTCCTTCCCGCGGCCTGCTGCCGGCTCTGC
GGCCTCTTCCGCGTCTTCGCCTTCGCCCTCAGACGAGTCGGATCTCCCTTTGGGCCGCCTCCCCGCCTGA
GATCCTTTAAGACCAATGACTTACAAGGCAGCTGTAGATCTTAGCCACTTTTTAAAAGAAAAGGGGGGAC
TGGAAGGGCTAATTCACTCCCAACGAAGACAAGATCTGCTTTTTGCTTGTACTGGGTCTCTCTGGTTAGA
CCAGATCTGAGCCTGGGAGCTCTCTGGCTAACTAGGGAACCCACTGCTTAAGCCTCAATAAAGCTTGCCT
TGAGTGCTTCAAGTAGTGTGTGCCCGTCTGTTGTGTGACTCTGGTAACTAGAGATCCCTCAGACCCTTTT
AGTCAGTGTGGAAAATCTCTAGCAGTAGTAGTTCATGTCATCTTATTATTCAGTATTTATAACTTGCAAA
GAAATGAATATCAGAGAGTGAGAGGCCCGGGTTAATTAAGGAAAGGGCTAGATCATTCTTGAAGACGAAA
GGGCCTCGTGATACGCCTATTTTTATAGGTTAATGTCATGATAATAATGGTTTCTTAGACGTCAGGTGGC
ACTTTTCGGGGAAATGTGCGCGGAACCCCTATTTGTTTATTTTTCTAAATACATTCAAATATGTATCCGC
TCATGAGACAATAACCCTGATAAATGCTTCAATAATATTGAAAAAGGAAGAGTATGAGTATTCAACATTT
CCGTGTCGCCCTTATTCCCTTTTTTGCGGCATTTTGCCTTCCTGTTTTTGCTCACCCAGAAACGCTGGTG
AAAGTAAAAGATGCTGAAGATCAGTTGGGTGCACGAGTGGGTTACATCGAACTGGATCTCAACAGCGGTA
AGATCCTTGAGAGTTTTCGCCCCGAAGAACGTTTTCCAATGATGAGCACTTTTAAAGTTCTGCTATGTGG
CGCGGTATTATCCCGTGTTGACGCCGGGCAAGAGCAACTCGGTCGCCGCATACACTATTCTCAGAATGAC
TTGGTTGAGTACTCACCAGTCACAGAAAAGCATCTTACGGATGGCATGACAGTAAGAGAATTATGCAGTG
CTGCCATAACCATGAGTGATAACACTGCGGCCAACTTACTTCTGACAACGATCGGAGGACCGAAGGAGCT
AACCGCTTTTTTGCACAACATGGGGGATCATGTAACTCGCCTTGATCGTTGGGAACCGGAGCTGAATGAA
GCCATACCAAACGACGAGCGTGACACCACGATGCCTGTAGCAATGGCAACAACGTTGCGCAAACTATTAA
CTGGCGAACTACTTACTCTAGCTTCCCGGCAACAATTAATAGACTGGATGGAGGCGGATAAAGTTGCAGG
ACCACTTCTGCGCTCGGCCCTTCCGGCTGGCTGGTTTATTGCTGATAAATCTGGAGCCGGTGAGCGTGGG
TCTCGCGGTATCATTGCAGCACTGGGGCCAGATGGTAAGCCCTCCCGTATCGTAGTTATCTACACGACGG
GGAGTCAGGCAACTATGGATGAACGAAATAGACAGATCGCTGAGATAGGTGCCTCACTGATTAAGCATTG
GTAACTGTCAGACCAAGTTTACTCATATATACTTTAGATTGATTTAAAACTTCATTTTTAATTTAAAAGG
ATCTAGGTGAAGATCCTTTTTGATAATCTCATGACCAAAATCCCTTAACGTGAGTTTTCGTTCCACTGAG
CGTCAGACCCCGTAGAAAAGATCAAAGGATCTTCTTGAGATCCTTTTTTTCTGCGCGTAATCTGCTGCTT
GCAAACAAAAAAACCACCGCTACCAGCGGTGGTTTGTTTGCCGGATCAAGAGCTACCAACTCTTTTTCCG
AAGGTAACTGGCTTCAGCAGAGCGCAGATACCAAATACTGTTCTTCTAGTGTAGCCGTAGTTAGGCCACC
ACTTCAAGAACTCTGTAGCACCGCCTACATACCTCGCTCTGCTAATCCTGTTACCAGTGGCTGCTGCCAG
TGGCGATAAGTCGTGTCTTACCGGGTTGGACTCAAGACGATAGTTACCGGATAAGGCGCAGCGGTCGGGC
TGAACGGGGGGTTCGTGCACACAGCCCAGCTTGGAGCGAACGACCTACACCGAACTGAGATACCTACAGC
GTGAGCTATGAGAAAGCGCCACGCTTCCCGAAGGGAGAAAGGCGGACAGGTATCCGGTAAGCGGCAGGGT
CGGAACAGGAGAGCGCACGAGGGAGCTTCCAGGGGGAAACGCCTGGTATCTTTATAGTCCTGTCGGGTTT
CGCCACCTCTGACTTGAGCGTCGATTTTTGTGATGCTCGTCAGGGGGGCGGAGCCTATGGAAAAACGCCA
GCAACGCGGCCTTTTTACGGTTCCTGGCCTTTTGCTGGCCTTTTGCTCACATGTTCTTTCCTGCGTTATC
CCCTGATTCTGTGGATAACCGTATTACCGCCTTTGAGTGAGCTGATACCGCTCGCCGCAGCCGAACGACC
GAGCGCAGCGAGTCAGTGAGCGAGGAAGCGGAAGAGCGCCCAATACGCAAACCGCCTCTCCCCGCGCGTT
GGCCGATTCATTAATGCAGCAAGCTCATGGCTGACTAATTTTTTTTATTTATGCAGAGGCCGAGGCCGCC
TCGGCCTCTGAGCTATTCCAGAAGTAGTGAGGAGGCTTTTTTGGAGGCCTAGGCTTTTGCAAAAAGCTCC
CCGTGGCACGACAGGTTTCCCGACTGGAAAGCGGGCAGTGAGCGCAACGCAATTAATGTGAGTTAGCTCA
CTCATTAGGCACCCCAGGCTTTACACTTTATGCTTCCGGCTCGTATGTTGTGTGGAATTGTGAGCGGATA
ACAATTTCACACAGGAAACAGCTATGACATGATTACGAATTTCACAAATAAAGCATTTTTTTCACTGCAT
TCTAGTTGTGGTTTGTCCAAACTCATCAATGTATCTTATCATGTCTGGATCAACTGGATAACTCAAGCTA
ACCAAAATCATCCCAAACTTCCCACCCCATACCCTATTACCACTGCCAATTACCTGTGGTTTCATTTACT
CTAAACCTGTGATTCCTCTGAATTATTTTCATTTTAAAGAAATTGTATTTGTTAAATATGTACTACAAAC
TTAG
Features (pLannotate 1.2.2; 29 found; start..end, strand, type, name):
      4..333     +  CDS            nef (fragment): NEF_HV1BR - Experimental evidence at protein level: Swiss-Prot protein existence level 1. Extracellular Nef protein targets CD4(+) T-lymphocytes for apoptosis by interacting with CXCR4 surface receptors (PubMed:14990729). From Human immunodeficiency virus type 1 group M subtype B (isolate BRU/LAI) (HIV-1).
    381..638     +  LTR            5' LTR (truncated): truncated 5' long terminal repeat (LTR) from HIV-1
    685..810     +  misc_feature   HIV-1 Ψ: packaging signal of human immunodeficiency virus type 1
    794..1132    +  CDS            HIV-1 gag (fragment): gag protein from human immunodeficiency virus 1; gag
   1307..1540    +  misc_feature   RRE: The Rev response element (RRE) of HIV-1 allows for Rev-dependent mRNA export from the nucleus to the cytoplasm.
   1917..2017    +  CDS            Rev (fragment): human immunodeficiency virus 1 (HIV-1) Rev protein; rev; enhances nuclear export of unspliced and incompletely spliced viral mRNAs
   2062..2179    +  misc_feature   cPPT/CTS: central polypurine tract and central termination sequence of HIV-1
   2231..2534    +  enhancer       CMV enhancer: human cytomegalovirus immediate early enhancer
   2535..2738    +  promoter       CMV promoter: human cytomegalovirus (CMV) immediate early promoter
   2836..2863    +  CDS            5xFLAG (fragment): five tandem FLAG® epitope tags
   2873..2893    +  protein_bind   attB1: mutant version of attB; core recombination site for the Gateway® BP reaction BP Clonase™
   2914..7449    +  CDS            CDK13: CDK13_HUMAN - Also known as CDC2L, CDC2L5, CHED, KIAA1791. Experimental evidence at protein level: Swiss-Prot protein existence level 1. Cyclin-dependent kinase which displays CTD kinase activity and is required for RNA splicing. Has CTD kinase activity by hyperphosphorylating the C-terminal heptapeptide repeat domain (CTD) of the largest RNA polymerase II subunit RPB1, thereby acting as a key regulator of transcription elongation. Required for RNA splicing, probably by phosphorylating SRSF1/SF2. Required during hematopoiesis. In case of infection by HIV-1 virus, interacts with HIV-1 Tat prote
   7466..7486    -  protein_bind   attB2: mutant version of attB; core recombination site for the Gateway® BP reaction BP Clonase™
   7561..7790    +  intron         chimeric intron: chimera between introns from adenovirus and immunoglobulin heavy chain genes
   7959..8421    +  misc_feature   IRES: internal ribosome entry site (IRES) of the encephalomyocarditis virus (EMCV)
   8454..9053    +  CDS            PuroR: puromycin N-acetyltransferase; pac from Streptomyces; confers resistance to puromycin
   9068..9656    +  misc_feature   WPRE: woodchuck hepatitis virus posttranscriptional regulatory element
   9664..9729    +  CDS            nef (fragment): NEF_HV1Z2 - Experimental evidence at protein level: Swiss-Prot protein existence level 1. Extracellular Nef protein targets CD4(+) T-lymphocytes for apoptosis by interacting with CXCR4 surface receptors. From Human immunodeficiency virus type 1 group M subtype D (isolate Z2/CDC-Z34) (HIV-1).
   9731..9964    +  LTR            3' LTR (ΔU3): self-inactivating 3' long terminal repeat (LTR) from HIV-1
  10169..10273   +  promoter       AmpR promoter: bla
  10274..11134   +  CDS            AmpR: β-lactamase; bla; confers resistance to ampicillin, carbenicillin, and related antibiotics
  11305..11893   +  rep_origin     ori: high-copy-number ColE1/pMB1/pBR322/pUC origin of replication
  12076..12130   +  CDS            lacI (fragment): lac repressor; lacI; The lac repressor binds to the lac operator to inhibit transcription in E. coli. This inhibition can be relieved by adding lactose or isopropyl-β-D-thiogalactopyranoside (IPTG).
  12136..12229   +  rep_origin     SV40 ori (fragment): SV40 origin of replication
  12254..12291   +  CDS            lacI (fragment): lac repressor; lacI; The lac repressor binds to the lac operator to inhibit transcription in E. coli. This inhibition can be relieved by adding lactose or isopropyl-β-D-thiogalactopyranoside (IPTG).
  12304..12325   +  protein_bind   CAP binding site: CAP binding activates transcription in the presence of cAMP. E. coli catabolite activator protein
  12340..12370   +  promoter       lac promoter: promoter for the E. coli lac operon
  12374..12396   +  protein_bind   lac operator (fragment): The lac repressor binds to the lac operator to inhibit transcription in E. coli. This inhibition can be relieved by adding lactose or isopropyl-β-D-thiogalactopyranoside (IPTG). lac repressor encoded by lacI
  12428..12511   +  polyA_signal   SV40 poly(A) signal (fragment): SV40 polyadenylation signal
