>Addgene plasmid #135276 | pHAGE-CMV-Flag-CDK13_IDG-K | addgene full sequence | sequence record 267149 | Addgene NGS Result
TGGAAGGGCTAATTCACTCCCAAAGAAGACAAGATATCCTTGATCTGTGGATCTACCACACACAAGGCTA
CTTCCCTGATTAGCAGAACTACACACCAGGGCCAGGGGTCAGATATCCACTGACCTTTGGATGGTGCTAC
AAGCTAGTACCAGTTGAGCCAGATAAGGTAGAAGAGGCCAATAAAGGAGAGAACACCAGCTTGTTACACC
CTGTGAGCCTGCATGGGATGGATGACCCGGAGAGAGAAGTGTTAGAGTGGAGGTTTGACAGCCGCCTAGC
ATTTCATCACGTGGCCCGAGAGCTGCATCCGGAGTACTTCAAGAACTGCTGATATCGAGCTTGCTACAAG
GGACTTTCCGCTGGGGACTTTCCAGGGAGGCGTGGCCTGGGCGGGACTGGGGAGTGGCGAGCCCTCAGAT
CCTGCATATAAGCAGCTGCTTTTTGCCTGTACTGGGTCTCTCTGGTTAGACCAGATCTGAGCCTGGGAGC
TCTCTGGCTAACTAGGGAACCCACTGCTTAAGCCTCAATAAAGCTTGCCTTGAGTGCTTCAAGTAGTGTG
TGCCCGTCTGTTGTGTGACTCTGGTAACTAGAGATCCCTCAGACCCTTTTAGTCAGTGTGGAAAATCTCT
AGCAGTGGCGCCCGAACAGGGACTTGAAAGCGAAAGGGAAACCAGAGGAGCTCTCTCGACGCAGGACTCG
GCTTGCTGAAGCGCGCACGGCAAGAGGCGAGGGGCGGCGACTGGTGAGTACGCCAAAAATTTTGACTAGC
GGAGGCTAGAAGGAGAGAGATGGGTGCGAGAGCGTCAGTATTAAGCGGGGGAGAATTAGATCGCGATGGG
AAAAAATTCGGTTAAGGCCAGGGGGAAAGAAAAAATATAAATTAAAACATATAGTATGGGCAAGCAGGGA
GCTAGAACGATTCGCAGTTAATCCTGGCCTGTTAGAAACATCAGAAGGCTGTAGACAAATACTGGGACAG
CTACAACCATCCCTTCAGACAGGATCAGAAGAACTTAGATCATTATATAATACAGTAGCAACCCTCTATT
GTGTGCATCAAAGGATAGAGATAAAAGACACCAAGGAAGCTTTAGACAAGATAGAGGAAGAGCAAAACAA
AAGTAAGACCACCGCACAGCAAGCGGCCGGCCGCTGATCTTCAGACCTGGAGGAGGAGATATGAGGGACA
ATTGGAGAAGTGAATTATATAAATATAAAGTAGTAAAAATTGAACCATTAGGAGTAGCACCCACCAAGGC
AAAGAGAAGAGTGGTGCAGAGAGAAAAAAGAGCAGTGGGAATAGGAGCTTTGTTCCTTGGGTTCTTGGGA
GCAGCAGGAAGCACTATGGGCGCAGCGTCAATGACGCTGACGGTACAGGCCAGACAATTATTGTCTGGTA
TAGTGCAGCAGCAGAACAATTTGCTGAGGGCTATTGAGGCGCAACAGCATCTGTTGCAACTCACAGTCTG
GGGCATCAAGCAGCTCCAGGCAAGAATCCTGGCTGTGGAAAGATACCTAAAGGATCAACAGCTCCTGGGG
ATTTGGGGTTGCTCTGGAAAACTCATTTGCACCACTGCTGTGCCTTGGAATGCTAGTTGGAGTAATAAAT
CTCTGGAACAGATTTGGAATCACACGACCTGGATGGAGTGGGACAGAGAAATTAACAATTACACAAGCTT
AATACACTCCTTAATTGAAGAATCGCAAAACCAGCAAGAAAAGAATGAACAAGAATTATTGGAATTAGAT
AAATGGGCAAGTTTGTGGAATTGGTTTAACATAACAAATTGGCTGTGGTATATAAAATTATTCATAATGA
TAGTAGGAGGCTTGGTAGGTTTAAGAATAGTTTTTGCTGTACTTTCTATAGTGAATAGAGTTAGGCAGGG
ATATTCACCATTATCGTTTCAGACCCACCTCCCAACCCCGAGGGGACCCGACAGGCCCGAAGGAATAGAA
GAAGAAGGTGGAGAGAGAGACAGAGACAGATCCATTCGATTAGTGAACGGATCTCGACGGTATCGCCGAA
TTCACAAATGGCAGTATTCATCCACAATTTTAAAAGAAAAGGGGGGATTGGGGGGTACAGTGCAGGGGAA
AGAATAGTAGACATAATAGCAACAGACATACAAACTAAAGAATTACAAAAACAAATTACAAAAATTCAAA
ATTTTCGGGTTTATTACAGGGACAGCAGAGATCCAGTTTGGACTAGTGGAGTTCCGCGTTACATAACTTA
CGGTAAATGGCCCGCCTGGCTGACCGCCCAACGACCCCCGCCCATTGACGTCAATAATGACGTATGTTCC
CATAGTAACGCCAATAGGGACTTTCCATTGACGTCAATGGGTGGAGTATTTACGGTAAACTGCCCACTTG
GCAGTACATCAAGTGTATCATATGCCAAGTACGCCCCCTATTGACGTCAATGACGGTAAATGGCCCGCCT
GGCATTATGCCCAGTACATGACCTTATGGGACTTTCCTACTTGGCAGTACATCTACGTATTAGTCATCGC
TATTACCATGGTGATGCGGTTTTGGCAGTACATCAATGGGCGTGGATAGCGGTTTGACTCACGGGGATTT
CCAAGTCTCCACCCCATTGACGTCAATGGGAGTTTGTTTTGGCACCAAAATCAACGGGACTTTCCAAAAT
GTCGTAACAACTCCGCCCCATTGACGCAAATGGGCGGTAGGCGTGTACGGTGGGAGGTCTATATAAGCAG
AGCTCGTTTAGTGAACCGTCAGATCGCCTGGAGACGCCATCCACGCTGTTTTGACCTCCATAGAAGACAC
CGGCGGCCATACCGGTCAGCTCGAGGCCACCATGGACTACAAGGACGACGACGACAAGGGCGGATCAACA
AGTTTGTACAAAAAAGCAGAAGGGCCGTCAAGGCCCACCATGCCGAGCAGCTCGGACACGGCGCTGGGGG
GAGGCGGGGGCCTGAGCTGGGCGGAGAAGAAGTTGGAGGAACGCCGCAAGCGGAGGCGATTCCTGTCCCC
TCAGCAGCCGCCGCTGCTGTTGCCGCTCCTGCAGCCGCAGCTCCTGCAACCGCCGCCGCCCCCGCCGCCT
CTGCTCTTCCTGGCTGCTCCCGGCACGGCCGCCGCCGCAGCCGCCGCCGCCGCGGCCTCCTCCTCTTGCT
TCAGCCCGGGCCCCCCTCTGGAGGTCAAGCGGCTGGCGAGAGGCAAGAGGCGCGCAGGAGGGCGGCAGAA
GCGGCGTCGCGGGCCCCGCGCCGGGCAGGAGGCGGAGAAGCGTCGGGTCTTCTCGCTGCCCCAGCCGCAG
CAGGACGGCGGTGGCGGTGCTAGTAGCGGCGGGGGTGTGACCCCGCTGGTGGAATACGAGGATGTGAGCT
CCCAGTCCGAGCAGGGGCTGCTGCTGGGGGGGGCCAGCGCGGCAACGGCGGCGACGGCTGCCGGGGGAAC
GGGGGGCAGCGGCGGGAGTCCGGCCTCCTCCTCCGGCACCCAGCGGCGCGGGGAGGGGTCGGAGCGCAGG
CCCCGCCGGGACCGCCGCAGCAGCAGTGGCCGCAGCAAGGAGCGCCACCGCGAGCACCGGCGGCGGGATG
GGCAGCGCGGTGGCAGCGAGGCCTCCAAGTCCCGCAGCCGCCACAGCCACAGCGGCGAGGAACGGGCCGA
GGTCGCCAAGAGCGGCAGCAGCAGCAGCAGCGGCGGCCGCCGGAAAAGCGCTTCGGCCACATCCAGCAGC
AGTAGCAGCCGCAAGGACCGGGACTCGAAGGCCCACCGCAGCCGGACTAAGTCGTCCAAGGAGCCGCCTT
CGGCCTACAAGGAACCGCCCAAGGCCTACCGGGAGGACAAGACCGAGCCTAAGGCCTACAGGCGGCGGCG
GTCCCTCAGCCCACTGGGAGGCCGGGACGACAGCCCGGTGTCCCACAGGGCCTCTCAGAGCCTGAGGAGC
CGCAAGTCCCCCAGCCCGGCAGGAGGTGGCAGCAGCCCCTATTCTCGGCGGCTGCCGCGCTCCCCGAGCC
CCTACAGTCGCCGCCGCTCCCCCAGCTACAGCCGCCACAGCTCCTACGAGCGGGGCGGCGACGTGTCCCC
TAGTCCCTACAGCAGCAGCAGCTGGCGCCGCTCTCGCAGTCCCTACAGCCCTGTGCTCAGACGGTCTGGA
AAATCCCGAAGCAGAAGCCCGTATTCATCTAGGCATTCAAGATCTCGTAGCAGGCACAGATTGTCTAGAT
CCAGAAGTCGTCATTCTAGTATTTCTCCTAGCACACTAACTCTGAAGAGTAGCCTGGCAGCTGAATTGAA
CAAGAATAAAAAAGCACGAGCAGCAGAGGCAGCAAGAGCCGCAGAAGCAGCGAAAGCTGCAGAAGCAACT
AAGGCTGCTGAGGCTGCTGCCAAGGCTGCAAAAGCTTCAAACACTTCTACACCTACCAAGGGGAACACGG
AAACTAGTGCCAGTGCATCACAAACAAACCATGTGAAGGATGTGAAGAAAATTAAAATTGAACATGCACC
TTCTCCCTCAAGTGGTGGAACTTTAAAAAATGACAAAGCAAAAACAAAGCCACCTCTTCAGGTAACGAAG
GTGGAAAATAATTTGATTGTAGATAAAGCCACCAAGAAAGCAGTCATAGTTGGAAAGGAGAGTAAATCTG
CTGCTACAAAGGAGGAATCAGTATCTCTTAAAGAGAAAACCAAACCACTTACACCAAGCATAGGAGCCAA
GGAGAAGGAGCAACATGTAGCTTTAGTCACCTCTACATTACCACCGTTACCTTTGCCTCCCATGCTGCCT
GAAGATAAAGAAGCTGATAGCTTACGAGGAAATATTTCAGTAAAAGCAGTTAAAAAAGAAGTAGAAAAGA
AACTCCGATGTCTTCTTGCTGATTTACCGCTGCCCCCTGAGCTACCAGGAGGAGATGATCTTTCAAAGAG
TCCAGAGGAAAAGAAAACAGCAACACAGTTACATAGTAAAAGGAGGCCTAAAATATGTGGGCCTCGCTAT
GGTGAAACCAAAGAAAAAGATATTGACTGGGGAAAACGCTGCGTGGATAAATTTGATATCATCGGAATTA
TTGGAGAAGGTACTTACGGACAAGTTTACAAAGCCAGGGATAAAGACACTGGAGAAATGGTAGCCTTAAA
AAAAGTACGTCTGGATAATGAAAAGGAAGGCTTTCCAATTACAGCAATTCGAGAAATTAAAATTCTCCGG
CAGCTTACCCATCAGAGTATTATCAATATGAAGGAAATAGTGACTGATAAAGAAGATGCTTTGGATTTCA
AGAAGGACAAAGGTGCATTTTATCTGGTGTTTGAATATATGGACCATGATCTGATGGGACTACTGGAATC
AGGCTTGGTTCATTTTAATGAAAATCACATAAAGTCATTTATGAGACAGCTCATGGAGGGTCTGGATTAT
TGTCATAAGAAGAACTTTTTGCATAGAGATATTAAATGTTCCAATATCCTTCTAAATAATAGAGGGCAGA
TAAAACTTGCAGACTTTGGACTTGCTCGATTGTATAGCTCAGAAGAAAGTCGGCCGTATACTAACAAGGT
AATTACTTTATGGTACCGTCCACCTGAACTGCTACTGGGAGAAGAACGATACACACCAGCCATTGATGTA
TGGAGCTGTGGCTGTATCCTTGGCGAACTCTTCACTAAAAAACCTATATTTCAAGCAAATCAGGAACTTG
CACAACTAGAATTAATAAGCCGAATATGTGGGAGTCCATGTCCTGCAGTGTGGCCTGATGTAATCAAACT
ACCATATTTCAACACCATGAAACCAAAGAAGCAATATCGTCGAAAGTTAAGAGAAGAATTTGTTTTTATT
CCTGCAGCTGCGCTAGACTTATTTGATTACATGCTTGCCTTGGATCCTAGTAAGCGCTGCACTGCTGAAC
AGGCTCTTCAGTGCGAGTTCCTCCGAGATGTGGAACCCTCAAAAATGCCTCCACCAGATCTCCCTTTATG
GCAAGATTGTCATGAGTTATGGAGTAAAAAGCGAAGAAGACAGAAGCAGATGGGCATGACTGATGATGTT
TCCACAATTAAAGCCCCCAGGAAGGACTTGTCTCTGGGCTTGGATGACAGCAGAACCAACACACCCCAGG
GTGTGCTGCCATCTTCACAGCTGAAATCTCAGGGCAGCTCAAATGTGGCACCTGTAAAAACAGGCCCTGG
ACAGCACTTAAACCACAGTGAATTGGCAATTCTACTAAACCTACTACAATCTAAAACAAGTGTTAATATG
GCTGATTTTGTCCAAGTGTTGAACATTAAGGTAAACTCTGAGACTCAACAGCAGCTAAATAAAATAAACC
TTCCTGCTGGAATTTTGGCAACAGGTGAAAAACAGACAGATCCATCAACACCACAACAGGAGTCTTCGAA
ACCGTTGGGAGGAATTCAGCCTTCTTCTCAGACCATCCAGCCTAAAGTGGAGACTGATGCTGCCCAGGCG
GCTGTGCAGAGTGCATTTGCAGTTCTGTTGACTCAGTTAATAAAGGCTCAGCAGTCAAAGCAGAAAGATG
TGCTACTAGAAGAGAGGGAAAATGGATCGGGACATGAAGCGTCATTACAACTCAGGCCACCTCCAGAACC
TAGCACTCCGGTGTCGGGACAAGATGACCTCATCCAGCATCAAGATATGAGGATCTTGGAGCTAACGCCA
GAACCAGACCGGCCTCGAATTCTGCCTCCTGACCAACGACCTCCCGAGCCTCCTGAACCACCACCAGTCA
CTGAGGAAGATCTAGATTATCGGACAGAAAACCAGCATGTACCCACCACCAGTTCTTCATTAACTGACCC
TCATGCCGGAGTGAAGGCAGCCCTGTTACAGCTGCTTGCTCAGCATCAGCCCCAGGATGACCCCAAAAGA
GAAGGTGGGATTGATTATCAAGCAGGAGACACTTACGTGTCCACTTCAGACTACAAGGACAACTTTGGAT
CCTCTTCTTTCTCTTCTGCTCCTTATGTTAGCAATGATGGTCTAGGAAGCAGTTCTGCTCCACCACTAGA
ACGACGTAGTTTCATTGGAAATTCAGATATTCAGTCTTTGGATAACTACAGTACTGCTTCATCTCATTCT
GGTGGTCCACCTCAGCCTTCTGCCTTTTCTGAGTCATTTCCCAGTTCAGTAGCTGGATATGGAGACATTT
ACCTCAATGCTGGTCCCATGTTGTTTAGTGGAGACAAGGACCATAGATTTGAATATAGCCATGGTCCTAT
TGCAGTCCTGGCAAACAGCAGTGACCCTTCCACGGGGCCAGAGAGTACTCATCCTTTGCCAGCAAAGATG
CACAACTATAACTATGGTGGTAACTTACAGGAAAATCCGAGTGGCCCCAGCCTCATGCATGGACAGACCT
GGACTTCTCCTGCCCAAGGACCTGGATATTCACAAGGATACAGGGGACATATTAGCACATCAACTGGCAG
AGGCAGAGGCAGAGGGTTACCATACTAGGGCCTCATGGGCCCAGCTTTCTTGTACAAAGTGGTTGATTAA
GATCCACTAGTAACGGCCGCCAGTGTGCTGGAATTAATTCGCTGTCTGCGAGGGCCAGCTGTTGGGGTGA
GTACTCCCTCTCAAAAGCGGGCATGACTTCTGCGCTAAGATTGTCAGTTTCCAAAAACGAGGAGGATTTG
ATATTCACCTGGCCCGCGGTGATGCCTTTGAGGGTGGCCGCGTCCATCTGGTCAGAAAAGACAATCTTTT
TGTTGTCAAGCTTGAGGTGTGGCAGGCTTGAGATCTGGCCATACACTTGAGTGACAATGACATCCACTTT
GCCTTTCTCTCCACAGGTGTCCACTCCCAGGTCCAACTGCAGGTCGAGCATGCATCTAGGGCGGCCAATT
CCGCCCCTCTCCCCCCCCCCCCTCTCCCTCCCCCCCCCCTAACGTTACTGGCCGAAGCCGCTTGGAATAA
GGCCGGTGTGCGTTTGTCTATATGTTATTTTCCACCATATTGCCGTCTTTTGGCAATGTGAGGGCCCGGA
AACCTGGCCCTGTCTTCTTGACGAGCATTCCTAGGGGTCTTTCCCCTCTCGCCAAAGGAATGCAAGGTCT
GTTGAATGTCGTGAAGGAAGCAGTTCCTCTGGAAGCTTCTTGAAGACAAACAACGTCTGTAGCGACCCTT
TGCAGGCAGCGGAACCCCCCACCTGGCGACAGGTGCCTCTGCGGCCAAAAGCCACGTGTATAAGATACAC
CTGCAAAGGCGGCACAACCCCAGTGCCACGTTGTGAGTTGGATAGTTGTGGAAAGAGTCAAATGGCTCTC
CTCAAGCGTATTCAACAAGGGGCTGAAGGATGCCCAGAAGGTACCCCATTGTATGGGATCTGATCTGGGG
CCTCGGTGCACATGCTTTACATGTGTTTAGTCGAGGTTAAAAAAACGTCTAGGCCCCCCGAACCACGGGG
ACGTGGTTTTCCTTTGAAAAACACGATGATAAGCTTGCCACAACCCACAAGGAGACGACCTTCCATGACC
GAGTACAAGCCCACGGTGCGCCTCGCCACCCGCGACGACGTCCCCCGGGCCGTACGCACCCTCGCCGCCG
CGTTCGCCGACTACCCCGCCACGCGCCACACCGTCGACCCGGACCGCCACATCGAGCGGGTCACCGAGCT
GCAAGAACTCTTCCTCACGCGCGTCGGGCTCGACATCGGCAAGGTGTGGGTCGCGGACGACGGCGCCGCG
GTGGCGGTCTGGACCACGCCGGAGAGCGTCGAAGCGGGGGCGGTGTTCGCCGAGATCGGCCCGCGCATGG
CCGAGTTGAGCGGTTCCCGGCTGGCCGCGCAGCAACAGATGGAAGGCCTCCTGGCGCCGCACCGGCCCAA
GGAGCCCGCGTGGTTCCTGGCCACCGTCGGCGTCTCGCCCGACCACCAGGGCAAGGGTCTGGGCAGCGCC
GTCGTGCTCCCCGGAGTGGAGGCGGCCGAGCGCGCCGGGGTGCCCGCCTTCCTGGAGACCTCCGCGCCCC
GCAACCTCCCCTTCTACGAGCGGCTCGGCTTCACCGTCACCGCCGACGTCGAGGTGCCCGAAGGACCGCG
CACCTGGTGCATGACCCGCAAGCCCGGTGCCTGATATCGATAGATCCTAATCAACCTCTGGATTACAAAA
TTTGTGAAAGATTGACTGGTATTCTTAACTATGTTGCTCCTTTTACGCTATGTGGATACGCTGCTTTAAT
GCCTTTGTATCATGCTATTGCTTCCCGTATGGCTTTCATTTTCTCCTCCTTGTATAAATCCTGGTTGCTG
TCTCTTTATGAGGAGTTGTGGCCCGTTGTCAGGCAACGTGGCGTGGTGTGCACTGTGTTTGCTGACGCAA
CCCCCACTGGTTGGGGCATTGCCACCACCTGTCAGCTCCTTTCCGGGACTTTCGCTTTCCCCCTCCCTAT
TGCCACGGCGGAACTCATCGCCGCCTGCCTTGCCCGCTGCTGGACAGGGGCTCGGCTGTTGGGCACTGAC
AATTCCGTGGTGTTGTCGGGGAAATCATCGTCCTTTCCTTGGCTGCTCGCCTGTGTTGCCACCTGGATTC
TGCGCGGGACGTCCTTCTGCTACGTCCCTTCGGCCCTCAATCCAGCGGACCTTCCTTCCCGCGGCCTGCT
GCCGGCTCTGCGGCCTCTTCCGCGTCTTCGCCTTCGCCCTCAGACGAGTCGGATCTCCCTTTGGGCCGCC
TCCCCGCCTGAGATCCTTTAAGACCAATGACTTACAAGGCAGCTGTAGATCTTAGCCACTTTTTAAAAGA
AAAGGGGGGACTGGAAGGGCTAATTCACTCCCAACGAAGACAAGATCTGCTTTTTGCTTGTACTGGGTCT
CTCTGGTTAGACCAGATCTGAGCCTGGGAGCTCTCTGGCTAACTAGGGAACCCACTGCTTAAGCCTCAAT
AAAGCTTGCCTTGAGTGCTTCAAGTAGTGTGTGCCCGTCTGTTGTGTGACTCTGGTAACTAGAGATCCCT
CAGACCCTTTTAGTCAGTGTGGAAAATCTCTAGCAGTAGTAGTTCATGTCATCTTATTATTCAGTATTTA
TAACTTGCAAAGAAATGAATATCAGAGAGTGAGAGGCCCGGGTTAATTAAGGAAAGGGCTAGATCATTCT
TGAAGACGAAAGGGCCTCGTGATACGCCTATTTTTATAGGTTAATGTCATGATAATAATGGTTTCTTAGA
CGTCAGGTGGCACTTTTCGGGGAAATGTGCGCGGAACCCCTATTTGTTTATTTTTCTAAATACATTCAAA
TATGTATCCGCTCATGAGACAATAACCCTGATAAATGCTTCAATAATATTGAAAAAGGAAGAGTATGAGT
ATTCAACATTTCCGTGTCGCCCTTATTCCCTTTTTTGCGGCATTTTGCCTTCCTGTTTTTGCTCACCCAG
AAACGCTGGTGAAAGTAAAAGATGCTGAAGATCAGTTGGGTGCACGAGTGGGTTACATCGAACTGGATCT
CAACAGCGGTAAGATCCTTGAGAGTTTTCGCCCCGAAGAACGTTTTCCAATGATGAGCACTTTTAAAGTT
CTGCTATGTGGCGCGGTATTATCCCGTGTTGACGCCGGGCAAGAGCAACTCGGTCGCCGCATACACTATT
CTCAGAATGACTTGGTTGAGTACTCACCAGTCACAGAAAAGCATCTTACGGATGGCATGACAGTAAGAGA
ATTATGCAGTGCTGCCATAACCATGAGTGATAACACTGCGGCCAACTTACTTCTGACAACGATCGGAGGA
CCGAAGGAGCTAACCGCTTTTTTGCACAACATGGGGGATCATGTAACTCGCCTTGATCGTTGGGAACCGG
AGCTGAATGAAGCCATACCAAACGACGAGCGTGACACCACGATGCCTGTAGCAATGGCAACAACGTTGCG
CAAACTATTAACTGGCGAACTACTTACTCTAGCTTCCCGGCAACAATTAATAGACTGGATGGAGGCGGAT
AAAGTTGCAGGACCACTTCTGCGCTCGGCCCTTCCGGCTGGCTGGTTTATTGCTGATAAATCTGGAGCCG
GTGAGCGTGGGTCTCGCGGTATCATTGCAGCACTGGGGCCAGATGGTAAGCCCTCCCGTATCGTAGTTAT
CTACACGACGGGGAGTCAGGCAACTATGGATGAACGAAATAGACAGATCGCTGAGATAGGTGCCTCACTG
ATTAAGCATTGGTAACTGTCAGACCAAGTTTACTCATATATACTTTAGATTGATTTAAAACTTCATTTTT
AATTTAAAAGGATCTAGGTGAAGATCCTTTTTGATAATCTCATGACCAAAATCCCTTAACGTGAGTTTTC
GTTCCACTGAGCGTCAGACCCCGTAGAAAAGATCAAAGGATCTTCTTGAGATCCTTTTTTTCTGCGCGTA
ATCTGCTGCTTGCAAACAAAAAAACCACCGCTACCAGCGGTGGTTTGTTTGCCGGATCAAGAGCTACCAA
CTCTTTTTCCGAAGGTAACTGGCTTCAGCAGAGCGCAGATACCAAATACTGTTCTTCTAGTGTAGCCGTA
GTTAGGCCACCACTTCAAGAACTCTGTAGCACCGCCTACATACCTCGCTCTGCTAATCCTGTTACCAGTG
GCTGCTGCCAGTGGCGATAAGTCGTGTCTTACCGGGTTGGACTCAAGACGATAGTTACCGGATAAGGCGC
AGCGGTCGGGCTGAACGGGGGGTTCGTGCACACAGCCCAGCTTGGAGCGAACGACCTACACCGAACTGAG
ATACCTACAGCGTGAGCTATGAGAAAGCGCCACGCTTCCCGAAGGGAGAAAGGCGGACAGGTATCCGGTA
AGCGGCAGGGTCGGAACAGGAGAGCGCACGAGGGAGCTTCCAGGGGGAAACGCCTGGTATCTTTATAGTC
CTGTCGGGTTTCGCCACCTCTGACTTGAGCGTCGATTTTTGTGATGCTCGTCAGGGGGGCGGAGCCTATG
GAAAAACGCCAGCAACGCGGCCTTTTTACGGTTCCTGGCCTTTTGCTGGCCTTTTGCTCACATGTTCTTT
CCTGCGTTATCCCCTGATTCTGTGGATAACCGTATTACCGCCTTTGAGTGAGCTGATACCGCTCGCCGCA
GCCGAACGACCGAGCGCAGCGAGTCAGTGAGCGAGGAAGCGGAAGAGCGCCCAATACGCAAACCGCCTCT
CCCCGCGCGTTGGCCGATTCATTAATGCAGCAAGCTCATGGCTGACTAATTTTTTTTTATTTATGCAGAG
GCCGAGGCCGCCTCGGCCTCTGAGCTATTCCAGAAGTAGTGAGGAGGCTTTTTTGGAGGCCTAGGCTTTT
GCAAAAAGCTCCCCGTGGCACGACAGGTTTCCCGACTGGAAAGCGGGCAGTGAGCGCAACGCAATTAATG
TGAGTTAGCTCACTCATTAGGCACCCCAGGCTTTACACTTTATGCTTCCGGCTCGTATGTTGTGTGGAAT
TGTGAGCGGATAACAATTTCACACAGGAAACAGCTATGACATGATTACGAATTTCACAAATAAAGCATTT
TTTTCACTGCATTCTAGTTGTGGTTTGTCCAAACTCATCAATGTATCTTATCATGTCTGGATCAACTGGA
TAACTCAAGCTAACCAAAATCATCCCAAACTTCCCACCCCATACCCTATTACCACTGCCAATTACCTGTG
GTTTCATTTACTCTAAACCTGTGATTCCTCTGAATTATTTTCATTTTAAAGAAATTGTATTTGTTAAATA
TGTACTACAAACTTAGTAGT
Features (pLannotate 1.2.2; 29 found; start..end, strand, type, name):
    377..634     +  LTR            5' LTR (truncated): truncated 5' long terminal repeat (LTR) from HIV-1
    681..806     +  misc_feature   HIV-1 Ψ: packaging signal of human immunodeficiency virus type 1
    790..1128    +  CDS            HIV-1 gag (fragment): gag protein from human immunodeficiency virus 1; gag
   1303..1536    +  misc_feature   RRE: The Rev response element (RRE) of HIV-1 allows for Rev-dependent mRNA export from the nucleus to the cytoplasm.
   1913..2013    +  CDS            Rev (fragment): human immunodeficiency virus 1 (HIV-1) Rev protein; rev; enhances nuclear export of unspliced and incompletely spliced viral mRNAs
   2058..2175    +  misc_feature   cPPT/CTS: central polypurine tract and central termination sequence of HIV-1
   2227..2530    +  enhancer       CMV enhancer: human cytomegalovirus immediate early enhancer
   2531..2734    +  promoter       CMV promoter: human cytomegalovirus (CMV) immediate early promoter
   2832..2859    +  CDS            5xFLAG (fragment): five tandem FLAG® epitope tags
   2869..2889    +  protein_bind   attB1: mutant version of attB; core recombination site for the Gateway® BP reaction BP Clonase™
   2910..7445    +  CDS            CDK13: CDK13_HUMAN - Also known as CDC2L, CDC2L5, CHED, KIAA1791. Experimental evidence at protein level: Swiss-Prot protein existence level 1. Cyclin-dependent kinase which displays CTD kinase activity and is required for RNA splicing. Has CTD kinase activity by hyperphosphorylating the C-terminal heptapeptide repeat domain (CTD) of the largest RNA polymerase II subunit RPB1, thereby acting as a key regulator of transcription elongation. Required for RNA splicing, probably by phosphorylating SRSF1/SF2. Required during hematopoiesis. In case of infection by HIV-1 virus, interacts with HIV-1 Tat prote
   7462..7482    -  protein_bind   attB2: mutant version of attB; core recombination site for the Gateway® BP reaction BP Clonase™
   7557..7786    +  intron         chimeric intron: chimera between introns from adenovirus and immunoglobulin heavy chain genes
   7970..8432    +  misc_feature   IRES: internal ribosome entry site (IRES) of the encephalomyocarditis virus (EMCV)
   8465..9064    +  CDS            PuroR: puromycin N-acetyltransferase; pac from Streptomyces alboniger; confers resistance to puromycin
   9079..9667    +  misc_feature   WPRE: woodchuck hepatitis virus posttranscriptional regulatory element
   9675..9740    +  CDS            nef (fragment): NEF_HV1Z2 - Experimental evidence at protein level: Swiss-Prot protein existence level 1. Extracellular Nef protein targets CD4(+) T-lymphocytes for apoptosis by interacting with CXCR4 surface receptors. From Human immunodeficiency virus type 1 group M subtype D (isolate Z2/CDC-Z34) (HIV-1).
   9742..9975    +  LTR            3' LTR (ΔU3): self-inactivating 3' long terminal repeat (LTR) from HIV-1
  10180..10284   +  promoter       AmpR promoter: bla
  10285..11145   +  CDS            AmpR: β-lactamase; bla; confers resistance to ampicillin, carbenicillin, and related antibiotics
  11316..11904   +  rep_origin     ori: high-copy-number ColE1/pMB1/pBR322/pUC origin of replication
  12087..12141   +  CDS            lacI (fragment): lac repressor; lacI; The lac repressor binds to the lac operator to inhibit transcription in E. coli. This inhibition can be relieved by adding lactose or isopropyl-β-D-thiogalactopyranoside (IPTG).
  12147..12241   +  rep_origin     SV40 ori (fragment): SV40 origin of replication
  12266..12303   +  CDS            lacI (fragment): lac repressor; lacI; The lac repressor binds to the lac operator to inhibit transcription in E. coli. This inhibition can be relieved by adding lactose or isopropyl-β-D-thiogalactopyranoside (IPTG).
  12316..12337   +  protein_bind   CAP binding site: CAP binding activates transcription in the presence of cAMP. E. coli catabolite activator protein
  12352..12382   +  promoter       lac promoter: promoter for the E. coli lac operon
  12386..12408   +  protein_bind   lac operator (fragment): The lac repressor binds to the lac operator to inhibit transcription in E. coli. This inhibition can be relieved by adding lactose or isopropyl-β-D-thiogalactopyranoside (IPTG). lac repressor encoded by lacI
  12440..12523   +  polyA_signal   SV40 poly(A) signal (fragment): SV40 polyadenylation signal
  12690..329     +  CDS            nef (fragment) (across the origin): NEF_HV1BR - Experimental evidence at protein level: Swiss-Prot protein existence level 1. Extracellular Nef protein targets CD4(+) T-lymphocytes for apoptosis by interacting with CXCR4 surface receptors (PubMed:14990729). From Human immunodeficiency virus type 1 group M subtype B (isolate BRU/LAI) (HIV-1).
