[The description below was written by a language model from this plasmid's Addgene catalogue record and pLannotate feature annotations shown in this document.]
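Description:
pHAGE-CMV-Flag-CDK13_IDG-K is an HIV-1-derived lentiviral expression plasmid built on the pHAGE backbone, made by Gateway recombination of a human CDK13 open reading frame into a destination vector. In bacteria it is maintained through a high-copy ColE1/pUC-type origin and selected with ampicillin via the β-lactamase gene. The viral portion carries a truncated 5' LTR, the Ψ packaging signal with an adjoining gag fragment, the Rev response element, the cPPT/CTS, and a self-inactivating ΔU3 3' LTR. The genome can therefore be packaged when helper functions are supplied in trans, and it integrates without retaining LTR promoter activity. Short lac, SV40 and nef fragments annotated outside the cassette appear to be backbone remnants.

Within the provirus, the CMV enhancer and promoter drive a short N-terminal Flag epitope, annotated as a fragment of a 5xFLAG match and consistent with a single tag. This is followed by attB1, the roughly 4.5 kb CDK13 coding sequence, and attB2. CDK13 is a cyclin-dependent kinase that phosphorylates the RNA polymerase II C-terminal domain and is linked to transcription elongation and splicing. Downstream on the same transcript lie a chimeric intron, an EMCV IRES and the puromycin N-acetyltransferase gene, which couples puromycin resistance to expression of the tagged kinase. A WPRE follows to enhance transcript expression.

The plasmid was generated within the Illuminating the Druggable Genome programme for understudied kinases. It is intended for Flag affinity-purification proteomics to map CDK13 protein–protein interaction networks. The depositor and repository sequences differ slightly in length (12,674 versus 12,690 nt) but give the same feature set in the same order.
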