Addgene plasmid #135276: pHAGE-CMV-Flag-CDK13_IDG-K
Purpose: Gateway destination clone of CDK13 (human) tagged with N-terminal Flag for generating protein-protein networks using fusion tag affinity-based proteomics
Depositing lab: Ben Major. Depositing organization: University of North Carolina at Chapel Hill.
Backbone
  Vector backbone: pHAGE
  Backbone size w/o insert (bp): 9763
  Vector type: Mammalian Expression, Lentiviral ; Gateway Destination
  Selectable markers: Puromycin
Growth in bacteria
  Bacterial resistance: Ampicillin, 100 μg/mL
  Growth temperature: 37°C
  Growth strain: NEB Stable
  Copy number: High Copy
Gene/Insert
  Gene/Insert name: Flag-CDK13 (alt name: CDK13)
  Species: H. sapiens (human)
  Entrez Gene: CDK13 (a.k.a. CDC2L, CDC2L5, CHDFIDD, CHED, hCDK13)
  Promoter: CMV
  Tag / fusion protein: Flag (N terminal on insert)
  Cloning method: Gateway Cloning
  Sequencing primers: 5′ CGCAAATGGGCGGTAGGCGTG; 3′ CAATCTTAGCGCAGAAGTCATG
Terms and licenses: Academic/Nonprofit Terms; Industry Terms: Not Available to Industry
Depositor comments: These plasmids were generated as part of the Illuminating the Druggable Genome (IDG) program sponsored by the NIH Common Fund. The goal of this program is to identify, gather, and distribute information and resources for proteins that currently are not well-studied yet belong to commonly drug-targeted protein families: protein kinases, non-olfactory G-protein coupled receptors (GPCRs), and ion channels. The IDG program is designed to develop fundamental research tools for understudied proteins, elucidate their function, and disseminate the IDG-related resources and data to the greater scientific community. These lentiviral gateway destination plasmids were generated, as part of the Kinase-Data and Resource Generating Center (DRGC), using the single fragment or multisite gateway cloning technology. They were used for generating proteomics-based protein-interaction and protein-proximity networks that can be accessed through the kinase-DRGC website https://darkkinome.org/. Each plasmid has either an N- or C-terminal fusion protein (Flag/ V5/V5-miniTurbo/V5-TurboID/miniTurbo-V5/TurboID-V5) tagged understudied kinase driven under either a CMV or Ubiquitin (UBC) promoter. All inserts in the pENTR plasmids used to generate the deposited destination plasmids were end-sequenced and insert size validated prior to multi-site gateway cloning. The combined insert size of the single fragment or three fragment destination plasmids were confirmed by restriction digestion (BsrGI, and EcoRV for pDest667; BsrGI, EcoRV, and BstZ17I for pDest663; and BsrGI for pHAGE) and all plasmids were partially sequenced to ensure in-frame ORFs and fusion tags.
How to cite: pHAGE-CMV-Flag-CDK13_IDG-K was a gift from Ben Major (Addgene plasmid # 135276 ; http://n2t.net/addgene:135276 ; RRID:Addgene_135276)
