>Addgene plasmid #135276 | pHAGE-CMV-Flag-CDK13_IDG-K | depositor partial sequence | sequence record 260379 | CMV-fwd: CGCAAATGGGCGGTAGGCGTG
NNGGACCAGGGAGCAATAGCAGAGCTCGTTTAGTGACCGTCAGATCGCCTGGAGACGCCATCCACGCTGT
TTTGACCTCCATAGAAGACACCGGCGGCCATACCGGTCAGCTCGAGGCCACCATGGACTACAAGGACGAC
GACGACAAGGGCGGATCAACAAGTTTGTACAAAAAAGCAGAAGGGCCGTCAAGGCCCACCATGCCGAGCA
GCTCGGACACGGCGCTGGGGGGAGGCGGGGGCCTGAGCTGGGCGGAGAAGAAGTTGGAGGAACGCCGCAA
GCGGAGGCGATTCCTGTCCCCTCAGCAGCCGCCGCTGCTGTTGCCGCTCCTGCAGCCGCAGCTCCTGCAA
CCGCCGCCGCCCCCGCCGCCTCTGCTCTTCCTGGCTGCTCCCGGCACGGCCGCCGCCGCAGCCGCCGCCG
CCGCGGCCTCCTCCTCTTGCTTCAGCCCGGGCCCCCCTCTGGAGGTCAAGCGGCTGGCGAGAGGCAAGAG
GCGCGCAGGAGGGCGGCAGAAGCGGCGTCGCGGGCCCCGCGCCGGGCAGGAGGCGGAGAAGCGTCGGGTC
TTCTCGCTGCCCCAGCCGCAGCAGGACGGCGGTGGCGGTGCTAGTAGCGGCGGGGGTGTGACCCCGCTGG
TGGAATACGAGGATGTGAGCTCCCAGTCCGAGCAGGGGCTGCTGCTGGGGGGGGCCAGCGCGGCAACGGC
GGCGACGGCTGCCGGGGGAACGGGGGGCAGCGGCGGGAGTCCGGCCTCCTCCTCCGGCACCCAGCGGCGC
GGGGAGGGGTCGGAGCGCAGCCCCGCCGGGACCGCCGCAGCAGCAGTGGCCGCAGCAAGGAGCGCCACCG
CGAGCACCGGCGGCGGGATGGGCAGCGCGGTGGCAGCGAGGCCTCCAAGTCCCGCAGCCGCCACAGCCAC
AGCGGCGAGGAACGGGCCGAGGTCGCCCAGAGCGGCAGCAGCAGCAGCAGCGGCGGCCGCCGGAAAAGCG
CTTCGGCCACATCCAGCAGCAGTAGCAGCCGCAAGGACCGGGACTCGAAGGCCCACCGCAGCCGGACTAG
TCGTCCAGAGCCGCTTCGGCTACAGACCGCCAGCCTACCGGGAGGACAGACGAGCTAGCTANGCGCGCGT
CCCTCAGCCACTGGGAGGCGGGACGACGCCGGTGTTCCACAGGCCTCTTNANC
