>Addgene plasmid #135276 | pHAGE-CMV-Flag-CDK13_IDG-K | depositor partial sequence | sequence record 260380 | DK29: CAATCTTAGCGCAGAAGTCATG
ANNTTTTTGTAGTTTTATTATCTACCCCACAGCTGGCCCTCGCAGACAGCGAATTAATTCCAGCACACTG
GCGGCCGTTACTAGTGGATCTTAATCAACCACTTTGTACAAGAAAGCTGGGCCCATGAGGCCCTAGTATG
GTAACCCTCTGCCTCTGCCTCTGCCAGTTGATGTGCTAATATGTCCCCTGTATCCTTGTGAATATCCAGG
TCCTTGGGCAGGAGAAGTCCAGGTCTGTCCATGCATGAGGCTGGGGCCACTCGGATTTTCCTGTAAGTTA
CCACCATAGTTATAGTTGTGCATCTTTGCTGGCAAAGGATGAGTACTCTCTGGCCCCGTGGAAGGGTCAC
TGCTGTTTGCCAGGACTGCAATAGGACCATGGCTATATTCAAATCTATGGTCCTTGTCTCCACTAAACAA
CATGGGACCAGCATTGAGGTAAATGTCTCCATATCCAGCTACTGAACTGGGAAATGACTCAGAAAAGGCA
GAAGGCTGAGGTGGACCACCAGAATGAGATGAAGCAGTACTGTAGTTATCCAAAGACTGAATATCTGAAT
TTCCAATGAAACTACGTCGTTCTAGTGGTGGAGCAGAACTGCTTCCTAGACCATCATTGCTAACATAAGG
AGCAGAAGAGAAAGAAGAGGATCCAAAGTTGTCCTTGTAGTCTGAAGTGGACACGTAAGTGTCTCCTGCT
TGATAATCAATCCCACCTTCTCTTTTGGGGTCATCCTGGGGCTGATGCTGAGCAAGCAGCTGTAACAGGG
CTGCCTTCACTCCGGCATGAGGGTCAGTTAATGAAGAACTGGTGGTGGGTACATGCTGGTTTTCTGTCCG
ATAATCTAGATCTTCCTCAGTGACTGGTGGTGGTTCACGAGGCTCGGGAGGTCGTTGGTCAGAGGCAGAA
TTTCGAGGGCCGGTCTGGTTCTGGCGTTAGCTCCAAGATCCTCATATCTTGATGCTGGATGAGGTCATCT
TGTCCCGACACCGGGTGCTAGTTCTGGAGGTGGCCTGAGTTGTAATGACGCTTCATGTCCGATCCATTTT
CCCTTCTCTTTCTAGTAGCACAATCTTTCTGCTTTGACTGCTGAGCCTTTATTAACTGANCAACAGAACT
GCAATGCACCTCTGCANNCCGCCTGGCAGCATCAGTCTCCACTTAAGGCTGGAAT
